Addgene plasmid #233116: pUC57KAN-20XOLLAS
Purpose: 20X OLLAS tag multimer
Depositing lab: Steve Stowers. Depositing organization: Montana State University.
Backbone
  Vector backbone: pUC57KAN
  Vector type: Unspecified
Growth in bacteria
  Bacterial resistance: Kanamycin, 50 μg/mL
  Growth temperature: 37°C
  Growth strain: DH5alpha
  Copy number: High Copy
Gene/Insert
  Gene/Insert name: OLLAS tag
  Species: Synthetic
  Mutation: None
  Cloning method: Restriction Enzyme; 5′ cloning site Unknown (unknown if destroyed)
Terms and licenses: Academic/Nonprofit Terms; Industry Terms: Not Available to Industry
How to cite: pUC57KAN-20XOLLAS was a gift from Steve Stowers (Addgene plasmid # 233116 ; http://n2t.net/addgene:233116 ; RRID:Addgene_233116)
