[The description below was written by a language model from this plasmid's Addgene catalogue record and pLannotate feature annotations shown in this document.]
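Description:
pUC57KAN-20XOLLAS is a bacterial cloning plasmid that serves as a source of a synthetic multimer of the OLLAS epitope tag, catalogued as a 20X array. It is built on the pUC57KAN backbone, replicates in E. coli at high copy from a ColE1/pUC-type origin, and is selected with kanamycin through an aph(3')-Ia aminoglycoside phosphotransferase gene that sits directly downstream of an AmpR (bla) promoter. The usual pUC remnants are present: a lac promoter with its operator and CAP binding site, a partial lacZα fragment interrupted by the cloned DNA, and small fragments of lacI, rop and the pBR322 bom region. The vector type is unspecified, and no eukaryotic promoter or non-bacterial origin is annotated, so the plasmid appears to be a storage and template construct rather than an expression vector.

OLLAS is a short epitope derived from the E. coli OmpF linker fused to mouse Langerin sequence, and arraying many copies is a common way to increase antibody signal from a tagged protein. In the 5,834 nt long-read sequence, automated annotation flags only four short partial OLLAS matches, spaced at regular intervals of about 290 nt. This is consistent with a repetitive array, perhaps with varied codon usage or spacers, but the table does not itself confirm twenty copies. Upstream of these matches, the annotation also detects a fragment resembling rat Slc17a8 (Vglut3, a vesicular glutamate transporter) and two adjacent SV40 polyadenylation signal fragments. The catalogue entry does not mention these elements, and the record does not explain their role. The cloning sites are likewise unrecorded. The likely use is as a template for subcloning the tag array into other constructs for epitope tagging.
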