Features (pLannotate 1.2.2; 17 found; start..end, strand, type, name):
    137..236     +  misc_feature   bom (fragment): basis of mobility region from pBR322
    242..399     -  CDS            lacZα (fragment): LacZα fragment of β-galactosidase; lacZ fragment
    565..807     +  CDS            Slc17a8 (fragment): VGLU3_RAT - Also known as Vglut3. Experimental evidence at protein level: Swiss-Prot protein existence level 1. Mediates the uptake of glutamate into synaptic vesicles at presynaptic nerve terminals of excitatory neural cells. May also mediate the transport of inorganic phosphate. From Rattus norvegicus (Rat).
   1358..1427    +  polyA_signal   SV40 poly(A) signal (fragment): SV40 polyadenylation signal
   1428..1462    +  polyA_signal   SV40 poly(A) signal (fragment): SV40 polyadenylation signal
   1637..1654    +  CDS            OLLAS tag (fragment): Escherichia coli OmpF Linker and mouse Langerin fusion sequence tag (Park et al., 2008)
   1925..1942    +  CDS            OLLAS tag (fragment): Escherichia coli OmpF Linker and mouse Langerin fusion sequence tag (Park et al., 2008)
   2213..2230    +  CDS            OLLAS tag (fragment): Escherichia coli OmpF Linker and mouse Langerin fusion sequence tag (Park et al., 2008)
   2501..2518    +  CDS            OLLAS tag (fragment): Escherichia coli OmpF Linker and mouse Langerin fusion sequence tag (Park et al., 2008)
   3682..3698    -  protein_bind   lac operator: The lac repressor binds to the lac operator to inhibit transcription in E. coli. This inhibition can be relieved by adding lactose or isopropyl-β-D-thiogalactopyranoside (IPTG). lac repressor encoded by lacI
   3706..3736    -  promoter       lac promoter: promoter for the E. coli lac operon
   3751..3772    -  protein_bind   CAP binding site: CAP binding activates transcription in the presence of cAMP. E. coli catabolite activator protein
   3785..3877    -  CDS            lacI (fragment): lac repressor; lacI; The lac repressor binds to the lac operator to inhibit transcription in E. coli. This inhibition can be relieved by adding lactose or isopropyl-β-D-thiogalactopyranoside (IPTG).
   4060..4648    -  rep_origin     ori: high-copy-number ColE1/pMB1/pBR322/pUC origin of replication
   4819..5634    -  CDS            KanR: aminoglycoside phosphotransferase; aph(3')-Ia; confers resistance to kanamycin in bacteria or G418 (Geneticin®) in eukaryotes
   5635..5739    -  promoter       AmpR promoter: bla
   5834..35      +  CDS            rop (fragment) (across the origin): Rop protein, which maintains plasmids at low copy number; rop
>Addgene plasmid #233116 | pUC57KAN-20XOLLAS | addgene full sequence | sequence record 466706 | Addgene Long Read Sequencing Result
TCGCGCGTTTCGGTGATGACGGTGAAAACCTCTGACACATGCAGCTCCCGGAGACGGTCACAGCTTGTCT
GTAAGCGGATGCCGGGAGCAGACAAGCCCGTCAGGGCGCGTCAGCGGGTGTTGGCGGGTGTCGGGGCTGG
CTTAACTATGCGGCATCAGAGCAGATTGTACTGAGAGTGCACCAGATGCGGTGTGAAATACCGCACAGAT
GCGTAAGGAGAAAATACCGCATCAGGCGCCATTCGCCATTCAGGCTGCGCAACTGTTGGGAAGGGCGATC
GGTGCGGGCCTCTTCGCTATTACGCCAGCTGGCGAAAGGGGGATGTGCTGCAAGGCGATTAAGTTGGGTA
ACGCCAGGGTTTTCCCAGTCACGACGTTGTAAAACGACGGCCAGTGAATTCAAAAGTCATACATACACAA
AAGGACACGCACCCACACAGACCCATCATAGAAACCAATTTGAAATTCTGAATCCTGCTTGACGCTCGTT
AATAAATGCCTGGAGCAGTTTTTAATGATTGCTGAGCTTCTGTCACTCATCCCGTAAAATGTGTTTCCGG
ATTTTTGCAGACTGTGTTCATGAACTGGACGGTCGCCGTGGAGAGCCATGTGGACTCGTCCTTCTTCTGG
GGCTATCTGGTGACGCAGATTCCCGGCGGCTTCATCGCCTCCAAGTTCCCGGCCAACAAGATATTCGGAC
TGTCCATCGTGAGCTCCGCCACGCTGCATCTCTTCGTGCCATTCGCCATGACCCTGATGCACGGTCATGT
GGTGATTTGCGTGAGGGTCCTGCAAGGACTCTTCGAGGTATGTAGCCCAACCAACCTAACAACTTGCCCA
ATTCGATTTTGCCACAGATCAAAGCCGGGGATTACGGCTGCGTGATGTTGCGAAAATGGGGAGGGTTAGA
TTTTGCTTTATGATAAAGCAAATATGTGAAATGGAAACATGTCCTAAGCCCTCAAAGGGATGGGGGTCCT
GGGAGGGCAGGAAAAAATAACAAAAGCATTTATTTTAATGCGATTTCTTTGTGCCAAGGACTGGGAAGTA
TGTCATTTTTCTTCGAATCGGAAGGGAGAGAATGATACTTTGTAAAAAGGATGTTTGTCTATTCGAGTTC
CGAAGTAACTATATTTTAGATATATATTTTTAATTTCACAAAGCACATTTTCTTAAGATACTATAACTGC
ATGAGACTAAGTGCAGAGTTTCATTAAGGAATAACTAATTCCCTAATGAAACTCGCGTCGCGCCACTTCA
ACGCTCGATGGGAGCGTCAGCGTCGCGCCACTTCAACGCTCGATGGGAGCGTCATTGGTGGGCGGGGTAA
CCGTCGAAATCAGTGTTTAGCCCGGGCAGCATTTTTTTCACTGCATTCTAGTTGTGGTTTGTCCAAACTC
ATCAATGTATCTTATCATGTCTGGATCCCAAACTCATCAATGTATCTTATCATGTCTGGATCGAGTTTCA
TTAAGGAATAACTAATTCCCTAATGAAACTCTTGGAATATAGGACAATATCCTAATTGACTTATTTAAAT
AATCCATTCCTGCAGGTGCCGTCCTACGATCCGCAGGGATACCAGCAGCAGGGCTCCGGCGGCTGGCGCG
CCCTTAAGCTCGAGGGCTCCGGCGGCAGCGGCTTCGCCAACGAGTTGGGCCCCCGCTTGATGGGCAAGGG
CGGATCTGGCAGTGGCTTTGCAAATGAGTTAGGTCCGCGTTTGATGGGTAAAGGCGGCTCCGGGAGCGGG
TTCGCGAACGAATTGGGCCCTCGCTTAATGGGCAAGGGTGGGTCAGGTAGTGGATTTGCTAATGAGTTAG
GACCCCGATTGATGGGAAAAGGAGGATCTGGCAGTGGTTTCGCCAACGAATTGGGGCCGCGGTTAATGGG
GAAGGGGGGTTCGGGAGTCGAGGGCTCCGGCGGCAGCGGCTTCGCCAACGAGTTGGGCCCCCGCTTGATG
GGCAAGGGCGGATCTGGCAGTGGCTTTGCAAATGAGTTAGGTCCGCGTTTGATGGGTAAAGGCGGCTCCG
GGAGCGGGTTCGCGAACGAATTGGGCCCTCGCTTAATGGGCAAGGGTGGGTCAGGTAGTGGATTTGCTAA
TGAGTTAGGACCCCGATTGATGGGAAAAGGAGGATCTGGCAGTGGTTTCGCCAACGAATTGGGGCCGCGG
TTAATGGGGAAGGGGGGTTCGGGAGTCGAGGGCTCCGGCGGCAGCGGCTTCGCCAACGAGTTGGGCCCCC
GCTTGATGGGCAAGGGCGGATCTGGCAGTGGCTTTGCAAATGAGTTAGGTCCGCGTTTGATGGGTAAAGG
CGGCTCCGGGAGCGGGTTCGCGAACGAATTGGGCCCTCGCTTAATGGGCAAGGGTGGGTCAGGTAGTGGA
TTTGCTAATGAGTTAGGACCCCGATTGATGGGAAAAGGAGGATCTGGCAGTGGTTTCGCCAACGAATTGG
GGCCGCGGTTAATGGGGAAGGGGGGTTCGGGAGTCGAGGGCTCCGGCGGCAGCGGCTTCGCCAACGAGTT
GGGCCCCCGCTTGATGGGCAAGGGCGGATCTGGCAGTGGCTTTGCAAATGAGTTAGGTCCGCGTTTGATG
GGTAAAGGCGGCTCCGGGAGCGGGTTCGCGAACGAATTGGGCCCTCGCTTAATGGGCAAGGGTGGGTCAG
GTAGTGGATTTGCTAATGAGTTAGGACCCCGATTGATGGGAAAAGGAGGATCTGGCAGTGGTTTCGCCAA
CGAATTGGGGCCGCGGTTAATGGGGAAGGGGGGTTCGGGAGTCGACGGATCCGCGGCCGCATAATGGGTT
CGCGATAGGTCACTGATATATATCATAGCTTTTAGTTGTAGTCGGAAATCGTTTGACGTTTATTGTTTGT
TCTCGGTGTGCCGTTAAAGTTTTCCCCCCTTTTTCTCTCTATTTGTTGAGTTCCATCGATGGACGGATCC
GTGGACCTTTCAGAAGTATATAAATATATAACTAAAGAGTAACGAATTTGTCAGCGAATAAGGGGATTCC
ACATGCCACACTAACACAATGAAACTATGTACCTAACAGAGAAACTACATATGCATACACAGCAATACCG
ATAACCACTACCAATACCATTAGCCCACATAGACCCAAACTGGCCTAATCGATCTATAAAGCATATATAG
TATATACTATTAGGGTCTCGCTTACGCGAATTTCTATTTACAAGCTCCGAAATCGAAACTGCAACACAAG
ATAGGGAAAGAACTGGAAATATATACTCAACACTTGTGTATATCATAAATCACATAATCCACACAAAGCC
TATGATAATTATATTTATATCGGTATAATCGTATATACATATATAGCCAAAGATTGTTGTTGAACTGCGA
ACTGCAAGTTTTATTACCGTTGATGATATTATCTTCTGTGTAAAGAGAACATTTTAATCAAACCCAAGCA
ATTGTTGATGTTCGGCACGAATGATAACCATAAAAAGAACTAGCTAATCAAAAGTCATATGAATACTCTG
TTAACTAATTACTGTTTATGTTTGTTGATATTATTTAATTCATTGATATTAATGCACCGTATGCTTTTGT
GTTTAACTAACATGAGCAAGGCATGATGTAGGTACTAAAAATAATACTTAAGTAGATAGCCGTAGAAGCT
TGGCTCGATCGAGCATGGTCATAGCTGTTTCCTGTGTGAAATTGTTATCCGCTCACAATTCCACACAACA
TACGAGCCGGAAGCATAAAGTGTAAAGCCTGGGGTGCCTAATGAGTGAGCTAACTCACATTAATTGCGTT
GCGCTCACTGCCCGCTTTCCAGTCGGGAAACCTGTCGTGCCAGCTGCATTAATGAATCGGCCAACGCGCG
GGGAGAGGCGGTTTGCGTATTGGGCGCTCTTCCGCTTCCTCGCTCACTGACTCGCTGCGCTCGGTCGTTC
GGCTGCGGCGAGCGGTATCAGCTCACTCAAAGGCGGTAATACGGTTATCCACAGAATCAGGGGATAACGC
AGGAAAGAACATGTGAGCAAAAGGCCAGCAAAAGGCCAGGAACCGTAAAAAGGCCGCGTTGCTGGCGTTT
TTCCATAGGCTCCGCCCCCCTGACGAGCATCACAAAAATCGACGCTCAAGTCAGAGGTGGCGAAACCCGA
CAGGACTATAAAGATACCAGGCGTTTCCCCCTGGAAGCTCCCTCGTGCGCTCTCCTGTTCCGACCCTGCC
GCTTACCGGATACCTGTCCGCCTTTCTCCCTTCGGGAAGCGTGGCGCTTTCTCATAGCTCACGCTGTAGG
TATCTCAGTTCGGTGTAGGTCGTTCGCTCCAAGCTGGGCTGTGTGCACGAACCCCCCGTTCAGCCCGACC
GCTGCGCCTTATCCGGTAACTATCGTCTTGAGTCCAACCCGGTAAGACACGACTTATCGCCACTGGCAGC
AGCCACTGGTAACAGGATTAGCAGAGCGAGGTATGTAGGCGGTGCTACAGAGTTCTTGAAGTGGTGGCCT
AACTACGGCTACACTAGAAGAACAGTATTTGGTATCTGCGCTCTGCTGAAGCCAGTTACCTTCGGAAAAA
GAGTTGGTAGCTCTTGATCCGGCAAACAAACCACCGCTGGTAGCGGTGGTTTTTTTGTTTGCAAGCAGCA
GATTACGCGCAGAAAAAAAGGATCTCAAGAAGATCCTTTGATCTTTTCTACGGGGTCTGACGCTCAGTGG
AACGAAAACTCACGTTAAGGGATTTTGGTCATGAGATTATCAAAAAGGATCTTCACCTAGATCCTTTTAA
ATTAAAAATGAAGTTTTAAATCAATCTAAAGTATATATGAGTAAACTTGGTCTGACAGTTAGAAAAACTC
ATCGAGCATCAAATGAAACTGCAATTTATTCATATCAGGATTATCAATACCATATTTTTGAAAAAGCCGT
TTCTGTAATGAAGGAGAAAACTCACCGAGGCAGTTCCATAGGATGGCAAGATCCTGGTATCGGTCTGCGA
TTCCGACTCGTCCAACATCAATACAACCTATTAATTTCCCCTCGTCAAAAATAAGGTTATCAAGTGAGAA
ATCACCATGAGTGACGACTGAATCCGGTGAGAATGGCAAAAGTTTATGCATTTCTTTCCAGACTTGTTCA
ACAGGCCAGCCATTACGCTCGTCATCAAAATCACTCGCATCAACCAAACCGTTATTCATTCGTGATTGCG
CCTGAGCGAGACGAAATACGCGATCGCTGTTAAAAGGACAATTACAAACAGGAATCGAATGCAACCGGCG
CAGGAACACTGCCAGCGCATCAACAATATTTTCACCTGAATCAGGATATTCTTCTAATACCTGGAATGCT
GTTTTCCCAGGGATCGCAGTGGTGAGTAACCATGCATCATCAGGAGTACGGATAAAATGCTTGATGGTCG
GAAGAGGCATAAATTCCGTCAGCCAGTTTAGTCTGACCATCTCATCTGTAACATCATTGGCAACGCTACC
TTTGCCATGTTTCAGAAACAACTCTGGCGCATCGGGCTTCCCATACAATCGATAGATTGTCGCACCTGAT
TGCCCGACATTATCGCGAGCCCATTTATACCCATATAAATCAGCATCCATGTTGGAATTTAATCGCGGCC
TAGAGCAAGACGTTTCCCGTTGAATATGGCTCATACTCTTCCTTTTTCAATATTATTGAAGCATTTATCA
GGGTTATTGTCTCATGAGCGGATACATATTTGAATGTATTTAGAAAAATAAACAAATAGGGGTTCCGCGC
ACATTTCCCCGAAAAGTGCCACCTGACGTCTAAGAAACCATTATTATCATGACATTAACCTATAAAAATA
AGCGTATCACGAGGCCCTTTCGTC
